Addgene plasmid #201982: pcDNA3.1-MET-V5/HIS
Purpose: expression of human MET receptor tyrosine kinase in mammalian cells
Depositing lab: Pavel Krejčí. Publication: One reporter for in-cell activity profiling of majority of protein kinase oncogenes. Gudernova I, Foldynova-Trantirkova S, Ghannamova BE, Fafilek B, Varecha M, Balek L, Hruba E, Jonatova L, Jelinkova I, Kunova Bosakova M, Trantirek L, Mayer J, Krejci P. Elife. 2017 Feb 15;6. pii: e21536. doi: 10.7554/eLife.21536. PubMed 28199182.
Backbone
  Vector backbone: pcDNA3.1-V5/His
  Backbone manufacturer: Invitrogen
  Vector type: Mammalian Expression
Growth in bacteria
  Bacterial resistance: Ampicillin, 100 μg/mL
  Growth temperature: 37°C
  Growth strain: DH5alpha
  Copy number: High Copy
Gene/Insert
  Gene/Insert name: MET receptor tyrosine kinase
  Species: H. sapiens (human)
  Entrez Gene: MET (a.k.a. AUTS9, DA11, DFNB97, HGFR, RCCP2, c-Met)
  Promoter: CMV
  Tag / fusion protein: V5, 6xHis (C terminal on backbone)
  Cloning method: TOPO Cloning
Terms and licenses: Academic/Nonprofit Terms; Industry Terms: Not Available to Industry
How to cite: pcDNA3.1-MET-V5/HIS was a gift from Pavel Krejčí (Addgene plasmid # 201982 ; http://n2t.net/addgene:201982 ; RRID:Addgene_201982)
