[The description below was written by a language model from this plasmid's Addgene catalogue record and pLannotate feature annotations shown in this document.]
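Description:
pcDNA3.1-MET-V5/HIS is a mammalian expression plasmid of about 9.7 kb, built on the Invitrogen pcDNA3.1-V5/His backbone by TOPO cloning, for expressing the human MET receptor tyrosine kinase (also known as c-Met or the hepatocyte growth factor receptor). It is propagated in E. coli as a high-copy plasmid through a ColE1/pUC-type origin and selected with ampicillin via the β-lactamase gene and its own promoter. An f1 origin is also present, which allows single-stranded DNA production. Small annotated fragments of lac regulatory sequence, bom, ble and an HIV-1 LTR appear to be backbone remnants or short sequence matches rather than functional parts.

The MET open reading frame, roughly 4.2 kb, sits downstream of the human cytomegalovirus immediate-early enhancer and promoter, which drive strong constitutive transcription in most mammalian cell lines. A T7 promoter lies between the CMV promoter and the insert and can be used for in vitro transcription or as a sequencing primer site. The catalogue entry lists backbone-encoded C-terminal V5 and 6xHis tags. The feature table annotates the V5 epitope shortly after the MET coding sequence but does not list the His tag separately, probably because it is too short to be called. These tags permit detection or purification of the receptor without a MET-specific antibody. Transcripts are terminated by the bovine growth hormone polyadenylation signal. A separate cassette with the SV40 early promoter, the neomycin phosphotransferase gene and an SV40 polyadenylation signal allows G418 selection of stably transfected cells. The stated purpose is expression of human MET in mammalian cells, and the associated publication concerns in-cell activity profiling of protein kinase oncogenes using a reporter.
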