Features (pLannotate 1.2.2; 21 found; start..end, strand, type, name):
     24..76      -  misc_feature   bom (fragment): basis of mobility region from pBR322
    231..610     +  enhancer       CMV enhancer: human cytomegalovirus immediate early enhancer
    611..814     +  promoter       CMV promoter: human cytomegalovirus (CMV) immediate early promoter
    810..843     +  LTR            5' LTR (truncated) (fragment): truncated 5' long terminal repeat (LTR) from HIV-1
    859..877     +  promoter       T7 promoter: promoter for bacteriophage T7 RNA polymerase
    935..5104    +  CDS            MET: MET_HUMAN - Experimental evidence at protein level: Swiss-Prot protein existence level 1. (Microbial infection) Acts as a receptor for Listeria monocytogenes internalin InlB, mediating entry of the pathogen into cells. From Homo sapiens (Human).
   5180..5221    +  CDS            V5 tag: epitope tag from simian virus 5
   5277..5501    +  polyA_signal   bGH poly(A) signal: bovine growth hormone polyadenylation signal
   5505..5526    +  promoter       SV40 promoter (fragment): SV40 enhancer and early promoter
   5547..5975    +  rep_origin     f1 ori (sequence partly withheld): f1 bacteriophage origin of replication; arrow indicates direction of (+) strand synthesis
   5989..6318    +  promoter       SV40 promoter: SV40 enhancer and early promoter
   6385..7176    +  CDS            neo: KKA2_KLEPN - Also known as kan, nptII. Experimental evidence at protein level: Swiss-Prot protein existence level 1. Resistance to kanamycin, neomycin, paromomycin, ribostamycin, butirosin and gentamicin B. From Klebsiella pneumoniae.
   7202..7360    +  CDS            ble (fragment): BLE_KLEPN - Experimental evidence at protein level: Swiss-Prot protein existence level 1. Binding protein with a strong affinity to the bleomycin family of antibiotics. Binds to CL990; an antimitotic-antibiotic compound. From Klebsiella pneumoniae.
   7355..7476    +  polyA_signal   SV40 poly(A) signal: SV40 polyadenylation signal
   7549..7565    -  protein_bind   lac operator: The lac repressor binds to the lac operator to inhibit transcription in E. coli. This inhibition can be relieved by adding lactose or isopropyl-β-D-thiogalactopyranoside (IPTG). lac repressor encoded by lacI
   7573..7603    -  promoter       lac promoter: promoter for the E. coli lac operon
   7618..7639    -  protein_bind   CAP binding site: CAP binding activates transcription in the presence of cAMP. E. coli catabolite activator protein
   7652..7744    -  CDS            lacI (fragment): lac repressor; lacI; The lac repressor binds to the lac operator to inhibit transcription in E. coli. This inhibition can be relieved by adding lactose or isopropyl-β-D-thiogalactopyranoside (IPTG).
   7927..8515    -  rep_origin     ori: high-copy-number ColE1/pMB1/pBR322/pUC origin of replication
   8686..9546    -  CDS            AmpR: β-lactamase; bla; confers resistance to ampicillin, carbenicillin, and related antibiotics
   9547..9651    -  promoter       AmpR promoter: bla
>Addgene plasmid #201982 | pcDNA3.1-MET-V5/HIS | addgene full sequence | sequence record 396820 | Addgene NGS Result
GATCGGGAGATCTCCCGATCCCCTATGGTGCACTCTCAGTACAATCTGCTCTGATGCCGCATAGTTAAGC
CAGTATCTGCTCCCTGCTTGTGTGTTGGAGGTCGCTGAGTAGTGCGCGAGCAAAATTTAAGCTACAACAA
GGCAAGGCTTGACCGACAATTGCATGAAGAATCTGCTTAGGGTTAGGCGTTTTGCGCTGCTTCGCGATGT
ACGGGCCAGATATACGCGTTGACATTGATTATTGACTAGTTATTAATAGTAATCAATTACGGGGTCATTA
GTTCATAGCCCATATATGGAGTTCCGCGTTACATAACTTACGGTAAATGGCCCGCCTGGCTGACCGCCCA
ACGACCCCCGCCCATTGACGTCAATAATGACGTATGTTCCCATAGTAACGCCAATAGGGACTTTCCATTG
ACGTCAATGGGTGGAGTATTTACGGTAAACTGCCCACTTGGCAGTACATCAAGTGTATCATATGCCAAGT
ACGCCCCCTATTGACGTCAATGACGGTAAATGGCCCGCCTGGCATTATGCCCAGTACATGACCTTATGGG
ACTTTCCTACTTGGCAGTACATCTACGTATTAGTCATCGCTATTACCATGGTGATGCGGTTTTGGCAGTA
CATCAATGGGCGTGGATAGCGGTTTGACTCACGGGGATTTCCAAGTCTCCACCCCATTGACGTCAATGGG
AGTTTGTTTTGGCACCAAAATCAACGGGACTTTCCAAAATGTCGTAACAACTCCGCCCCATTGACGCAAA
TGGGCGGTAGGCGTGTACGGTGGGAGGTCTATATAAGCAGAGCTCTCTGGCTAACTAGAGAACCCACTGC
TTACTGGCTTATCGAAATTAATACGACTCACTATAGGGAGACCCAAGCTGGCTAGTTAAGCTTGGTACCG
AGCTCGGATCCAGTACCCTTCACCATGAAGGCCCCCGCTGTGCTTGCACCTGGCATCCTCGTGCTCCTGT
TTACCTTGGTGCAGAGGAGCAATGGGGAGTGTAAAGAGGCACTAGCAAAGTCCGAGATGAATGTGAATAT
GAAGTATCAGCTTCCCAACTTCACCGCGGAAACACCCATCCAGAATGTCATTCTACATGAGCATCACATT
TTCCTTGGTGCCACTAACTACATTTATGTTTTAAATGAGGAAGACCTTCAGAAGGTTGCTGAGTACAAGA
CTGGGCCTGTGCTGGAACACCCAGATTGTTTCCCATGTCAGGACTGCAGCAGCAAAGCCAATTTATCAGG
AGGTGTTTGGAAAGATAACATCAACATGGCTCTAGTTGTCGACACCTACTATGATGATCAACTCATTAGC
TGTGGCAGCGTCAACAGAGGGACCTGCCAGCGACATGTCTTTCCCCACAATCATACTGCTGACATACAGT
CGGAGGTTCACTGCATATTCTCCCCACAGATAGAAGAGCCCAGCCAGTGTCCTGACTGTGTGGTGAGCGC
CCTGGGAGCCAAAGTCCTTTCATCTGTAAAGGACCGGTTCATCAACTTCTTTGTAGGCAATACCATAAAT
TCTTCTTATTTCCCAGATCATCCATTGCATTCGATATCAGTGAGAAGGCTAAAGGAAACGAAAGATGGTT
TTATGTTTTTGACGGACCAGTCCTACATTGATGTTTTACCTGAGTTCAGAGATTCTTACCCCATTAAGTA
TGTCCATGCCTTTGAAAGCAACAATTTTATTTACTTCTTGACGGTCCAAAGGGAAACTCTAGATGCTCAG
ACTTTTCACACAAGAATAATCAGGTTCTGTTCCATAAACTCTGGATTGCATTCCTACATGGAAATGCCTC
TGGAGTGTATTCTCACAGAAAAGAGAAAAAAGAGATCCACAAAGAAGGAAGTGTTTAATATACTTCAGGC
TGCGTATGTCAGCAAGCCTGGGGCCCAGCTTGCTAGACAAATAGGAGCCAGCCTGAATGATGACATTCTT
TTCGGGGTGTTCGCACAAAGCAAGCCAGATTCGGCCGAACCAATGGATCGATCTGCCATGTGTGCATTCC
CTATCAAATATGTCAACGACTTCTTCAACAAGATCGTCAACAAAAACAATGTGAGATGTCTCCAGCATTT
TTACGGACCCAATCATGAGCACTGCTTTAATAGGACACTTCTGAGAAATTCATCAGGCTGTGAAGCGCGC
CGTGATGAATATCGAACAGAGTTTACCACAGCTTTGCAGCGCGTTGACTTATTCATGGGTCAATTCAGCG
AAGTCCTCTTAACATCTATATCCACCTTCATTAAAGGAGACCTCACCATAGCTAATCTTGGGACATCAGA
GGGTCGCTTCATGCAGGTTGTGGTTTCTCGATCAGGACCATCAACCCCTCATGTGAATTTTCTCCTGGAC
TCCCATCCAGTGTCTCCAGAAGTGATTGTGGAGCATACATTAAACCAAAATGGCTACACACTGGTTATCA
CTGGGAAGAAGATCACGAAGATCCCATTGAATGGCTTGGGCTGCAGACATTTCCAGTCCTGCAGTCAATG
CCTCTCTGCCCCACCCTTTGTTCAGTGTGGCTGGTGCCACGACAAATGTGTGCGATCGGAGGAATGCCTG
AGCGGGACATGGACTCAACAGATCTGTCTGCCTGCAATCTACAAGGTTTTCCCAAATAGTGCACCCCTTG
AAGGAGGGACAAGGCTGACCATATGTGGCTGGGACTTTGGATTTCGGAGGAATAATAAATTTGATTTAAA
GAAAACTAGAGTTCTCCTTGGAAATGAGAGCTGCACCTTGACTTTAAGTGAGAGCACGATGAATACATTG
AAATGCACAGTTGGTCCTGCCATGAATAAGCATTTCAATATGTCCATAATTATTTCAAATGGCCACGGGA
CAACACAATACAGTACATTCTCCTATGTGGATCCTGTAATAACAAGTATTTCGCCGAAATACGGTCCTAT
GGCTGGTGGCACTTTACTTACTTTAACTGGAAATTACCTAAACAGTGGGAATTCTAGACACATTTCAATT
GGTGGAAAAACATGTACTTTAAAAAGTGTGTCAAACAGTATTCTTGAATGTTATACCCCAGCCCAAACCA
TTTCAACTGAGTTTGCTGTTAAATTGAAAATTGACTTAGCCAACCGAGAGACAAGCATCTTCAGTTACCG
TGAAGATCCCATTGTCTATGAAATTCATCCAACCAAATCTTTTATTAGTGGTGGGAGCACAATAACAGGT
GTTGGGAAAAACCTGAATTCAGTTAGTGTCCCGAGAATGGTCATAAATGTGCATGAAGCAGGAAGGAACT
TTACAGTGGCATGTCAACATCGCTCTAATTCAGAGATAATCTGTTGTACCACTCCTTCCCTGCAACAGCT
GAATCTGCAACTCCCCCTGAAAACCAAAGCCTTTTTCATGTTAGATGGGATCCTTTCCAAATACTTTGAT
CTCATTTATGTACATAATCCTGTGTTTAAGCCTTTTGAAAAGCCAGTGATGATCTCAATGGGCAATGAAA
ATGTACTGGAAATTAAGGGAAATGATATTGACCCTGAAGCAGTTAAAGGTGAAGTGTTAAAAGTTGGAAA
TAAGAGCTGTGAGAATATACACTTACATTCTGAAGCCGTTTTATGCACGGTCCCCAATGACCTGCTGAAA
TTGAACAGCGAGCTAAATATAGAGTGGAAGCAAGCAATTTCTTCAACCGTCCTTGGAAAAGTAATAGTTC
AACCAGATCAGAATTTCACAGGATTGATTGCTGGTGTTGTCTCAATATCAACAGCACTGTTATTACTACT
TGGGTTTTTCCTGTGGCTGAAAAAGAGAAAGCAAATTAAAGATCTGGGCAGTGAATTAGTTCGCTACGAT
GCAAGAGTACACACTCCTCATTTGGATAGGCTTGTAAGTGCCCGAAGTGTAAGCCCAACTACAGAAATGG
TTTCAAATGAATCTGTAGACTACCGAGCTACTTTTCCAGAAGATCAGTTTCCTAATTCATCTCAGAACGG
TTCATGCCGACAAGTGCAGTATCCTCTGACAGACATGTCCCCCATCCTAACTAGTGGGGACTCTGATATA
TCCAGTCCATTACTGCAAAATACTGTCCACATTGACCTCAGTGCTCTAAATCCAGAGCTGGTCCAGGCAG
TGCAGCATGTAGTGATTGGGCCCAGTAGCCTGATTGTGCATTTCAATGAAGTCATAGGAAGAGGGCATTT
TGGTTGTGTATATCATGGGACTTTGTTGGACAATGATGGCAAGAAAATTCACTGTGCTGTGAAATCCTTG
AACAGAATCACTGACATAGGAGAAGTTTCCCAATTTCTGACCGAGGGAATCATCATGAAAGATTTTAGTC
ATCCCAATGTCCTCTCGCTCCTGGGAATCTGCCTGCGAAGTGAAGGGTCTCCGCTGGTGGTCCTACCATA
CATGAAACATGGAGATCTTCGAAATTTCATTCGAAATGAGACTCATAATCCAACTGTAAAAGATCTTATT
GGCTTTGGTCTTCAAGTAGCCAAAGGCATGAAATATCTTGCAAGCAAAAAGTTTGTCCACAGAGACTTGG
CTGCAAGAAACTGTATGCTGGATGAAAAATTCACAGTCAAGGTTGCTGATTTTGGTCTTGCCAGAGACAT
GTATGATAAAGAATACTATAGTGTACACAACAAAACAGGTGCAAAGCTGCCAGTGAAGTGGATGGCTTTG
GAAAGTCTGCAAACTCAAAAGTTTACCACCAAGTCAGATGTGTGGTCCTTTGGCGTGCTCCTCTGGGAGC
TGATGACAAGAGGAGCCCCACCTTATCCTGACGTAAACACCTTTGATATAACTGTTTACTTGTTGCAAGG
GAGAAGACTCCTACAACCCGAATACTGCCCAGACCCCTTATATGAAGTAATGCTAAAATGCTGGCACCCT
AAAGCCGAAATGCGCCCATCCTTTTCTGAACTGGTGTCCCGGATATCAGCGATCTTCTCTACTTTCATTG
GGGAGCACTATGTCCATGTGAACGCTACTTATGTGAACGTAAAATGTGTCGCTCCGTATCCTTCTCTGTT
GTCATCAGAAGATAACGCTGATGATGAGGTGGACACACGACCAGCCTCCTTCTGGGAGACATCAGCAAAG
GGTCAAGACAATTCTGCAGATATCCAGCACAGTGGCGGCCGCTCGAGTCTAGAGGGCCCGCGGTTCGAAG
GTAAGCCTATCCCTAACCCTCTCCTCGGTCTCGATTCTACGCGTACCGGTCATCATCACCATCACCATTG
AGTTTAAACCCGCTGATCAGCCTCGACTGTGCCTTCTAGTTGCCAGCCATCTGTTGTTTGCCCCTCCCCC
GTGCCTTCCTTGACCCTGGAAGGTGCCACTCCCACTGTCCTTTCCTAATAAAATGAGGAAATTGCATCGC
ATTGTCTGAGTAGGTGTCATTCTATTCTGGGGGGTGGGGTGGGGCAGGACAGCAAGGGGGAGGATTGGGA
AGACAATAGCAGGCATGCTGGGGATGCGGTGGGCTCTATGGCTTCTGAGGCGGAAAGAACCAGCTGGGGC
TCTAGGGGGTATCCCC
[124 nt withheld, positions 5547-5670]
C
[91 nt withheld, positions 5672-5762]
A
[49 nt withheld, positions 5764-5812]
CCTTTGACGTTGGAGTCCACGTTCTTT
[37 nt withheld, positions 5840-5876]
ACCCTATCTCGGTCTATTCTTTTGATTTATAAGGGATTTTGCCGATTTCGGCCTATTGGTTAAAAAATGA
GCTGATTTAACAAAAATTTAACGCGAATTAATTCTGTGGAATGTGTGTCAGTTAGGGTGTGGAAAGTCCC
CAGGCTCCCCAGCAGGCAGAAGTATGCAAAGCATGCATCTCAATTAGTCAGCAACCAGGTGTGGAAAGTC
CCCAGGCTCCCCAGCAGGCAGAAGTATGCAAAGCATGCATCTCAATTAGTCAGCAACCATAGTCCCGCCC
CTAACTCCGCCCATCCCGCCCCTAACTCCGCCCAGTTCCGCCCATTCTCCGCCCCATGGCTGACTAATTT
TTTTTATTTATGCAGAGGCCGAGGCCGCCTCTGCCTCTGAGCTATTCCAGAAGTAGTGAGGAGGCTTTTT
TGGAGGCCTAGGCTTTTGCAAAAAGCTCCCGGGAGCTTGTATATCCATTTTCGGATCTGATCAAGAGACA
GGATGAGGATCGTTTCGCATGATTGAACAAGATGGATTGCACGCAGGTTCTCCGGCCGCTTGGGTGGAGA
GGCTATTCGGCTATGACTGGGCACAACAGACAATCGGCTGCTCTGATGCCGCCGTGTTCCGGCTGTCAGC
GCAGGGGCGCCCGGTTCTTTTTGTCAAGACCGACCTGTCCGGTGCCCTGAATGAACTGCAGGACGAGGCA
GCGCGGCTATCGTGGCTGGCCACGACGGGCGTTCCTTGCGCAGCTGTGCTCGACGTTGTCACTGAAGCGG
GAAGGGACTGGCTGCTATTGGGCGAAGTGCCGGGGCAGGATCTCCTGTCATCTCACCTTGCTCCTGCCGA
GAAAGTATCCATCATGGCTGATGCAATGCGGCGGCTGCATACGCTTGATCCGGCTACCTGCCCATTCGAC
CACCAAGCGAAACATCGCATCGAGCGAGCACGTACTCGGATGGAAGCCGGTCTTGTCGATCAGGATGATC
TGGACGAAGAGCATCAGGGGCTCGCGCCAGCCGAACTGTTCGCCAGGCTCAAGGCGCGCATGCCCGACGG
CGAGGATCTCGTCGTGACCCATGGCGATGCCTGCTTGCCGAATATCATGGTGGAAAATGGCCGCTTTTCT
GGATTCATCGACTGTGGCCGGCTGGGTGTGGCGGACCGCTATCAGGACATAGCGTTGGCTACCCGTGATA
TTGCTGAAGAGCTTGGCGGCGAATGGGCTGACCGCTTCCTCGTGCTTTACGGTATCGCCGCTCCCGATTC
GCAGCGCATCGCCTTCTATCGCCTTCTTGACGAGTTCTTCTGAGCGGGACTCTGGGGTTCGCGAAATGAC
CGACCAAGCGACGCCCAACCTGCCATCACGAGATTTCGATTCCACCGCCGCCTTCTATGAAAGGTTGGGC
TTCGGAATCGTTTTCCGGGACGCCGGCTGGATGATCCTCCAGCGCGGGGATCTCATGCTGGAGTTCTTCG
CCCACCCCAACTTGTTTATTGCAGCTTATAATGGTTACAAATAAAGCAATAGCATCACAAATTTCACAAA
TAAAGCATTTTTTTCACTGCATTCTAGTTGTGGTTTGTCCAAACTCATCAATGTATCTTATCATGTCTGT
ATACCGTCGACCTCTAGCTAGAGCTTGGCGTAATCATGGTCATAGCTGTTTCCTGTGTGAAATTGTTATC
CGCTCACAATTCCACACAACATACGAGCCGGAAGCATAAAGTGTAAAGCCTGGGGTGCCTAATGAGTGAG
CTAACTCACATTAATTGCGTTGCGCTCACTGCCCGCTTTCCAGTCGGGAAACCTGTCGTGCCAGCTGCAT
TAATGAATCGGCCAACGCGCGGGGAGAGGCGGTTTGCGTATTGGGCGCTCTTCCGCTTCCTCGCTCACTG
ACTCGCTGCGCTCGGTCGTTCGGCTGCGGCGAGCGGTATCAGCTCACTCAAAGGCGGTAATACGGTTATC
CACAGAATCAGGGGATAACGCAGGAAAGAACATGTGAGCAAAAGGCCAGCAAAAGGCCAGGAACCGTAAA
AAGGCCGCGTTGCTGGCGTTTTTCCATAGGCTCCGCCCCCCTGACGAGCATCACAAAAATCGACGCTCAA
GTCAGAGGTGGCGAAACCCGACAGGACTATAAAGATACCAGGCGTTTCCCCCTGGAAGCTCCCTCGTGCG
CTCTCCTGTTCCGACCCTGCCGCTTACCGGATACCTGTCCGCCTTTCTCCCTTCGGGAAGCGTGGCGCTT
TCTCATAGCTCACGCTGTAGGTATCTCAGTTCGGTGTAGGTCGTTCGCTCCAAGCTGGGCTGTGTGCACG
AACCCCCCGTTCAGCCCGACCGCTGCGCCTTATCCGGTAACTATCGTCTTGAGTCCAACCCGGTAAGACA
CGACTTATCGCCACTGGCAGCAGCCACTGGTAACAGGATTAGCAGAGCGAGGTATGTAGGCGGTGCTACA
GAGTTCTTGAAGTGGTGGCCTAACTACGGCTACACTAGAAGAACAGTATTTGGTATCTGCGCTCTGCTGA
AGCCAGTTACCTTCGGAAAAAGAGTTGGTAGCTCTTGATCCGGCAAACAAACCACCGCTGGTAGCGGTGG
TTTTTTTGTTTGCAAGCAGCAGATTACGCGCAGAAAAAAAGGATCTCAAGAAGATCCTTTGATCTTTTCT
ACGGGGTCTGACGCTCAGTGGAACGAAAACTCACGTTAAGGGATTTTGGTCATGAGATTATCAAAAAGGA
TCTTCACCTAGATCCTTTTAAATTAAAAATGAAGTTTTAAATCAATCTAAAGTATATATGAGTAAACTTG
GTCTGACAGTTACCAATGCTTAATCAGTGAGGCACCTATCTCAGCGATCTGTCTATTTCGTTCATCCATA
GTTGCCTGACTCCCCGTCGTGTAGATAACTACGATACGGGAGGGCTTACCATCTGGCCCCAGTGCTGCAA
TGATACCGCGAGACCCACGCTCACCGGCTCCAGATTTATCAGCAATAAACCAGCCAGCCGGAAGGGCCGA
GCGCAGAAGTGGTCCTGCAACTTTATCCGCCTCCATCCAGTCTATTAATTGTTGCCGGGAAGCTAGAGTA
AGTAGTTCGCCAGTTAATAGTTTGCGCAACGTTGTTGCCATTGCTACAGGCATCGTGGTGTCACGCTCGT
CGTTTGGTATGGCTTCATTCAGCTCCGGTTCCCAACGATCAAGGCGAGTTACATGATCCCCCATGTTGTG
CAAAAAAGCGGTTAGCTCCTTCGGTCCTCCGATCGTTGTCAGAAGTAAGTTGGCCGCAGTGTTATCACTC
ATGGTTATGGCAGCACTGCATAATTCTCTTACTGTCATGCCATCCGTAAGATGCTTTTCTGTGACTGGTG
AGTACTCAACCAAGTCATTCTGAGAATAGTGTATGCGGCGACCGAGTTGCTCTTGCCCGGCGTCAATACG
GGATAATACCGCGCCACATAGCAGAACTTTAAAAGTGCTCATCATTGGAAAACGTTCTTCGGGGCGAAAA
CTCTCAAGGATCTTACCGCTGTTGAGATCCAGTTCGATGTAACCCACTCGTGCACCCAACTGATCTTCAG
CATCTTTTACTTTCACCAGCGTTTCTGGGTGAGCAAAAACAGGAAGGCAAAATGCCGCAAAAAAGGGAAT
AAGGGCGACACGGAAATGTTGAATACTCATACTCTTCCTTTTTCAATATTATTGAAGCATTTATCAGGGT
TATTGTCTCATGAGCGGATACATATTTGAATGTATTTAGAAAAATAAACAAATAGGGGTTCCGCGCACAT
TTCCCCGAAAAGTGCCACCTGACGTCGACG
